Addgene plasmid #124845: pAAV-FLEXfrt-SaCas9-U6-sgRNA
Purpose: Vector for FLP-dependent expression of SaCas9 with gRNA
Depositing lab: Larry Zweifel. Depositing organization: University of Washington. Publication: Conditional Single Vector CRISPR/SaCas9 Viruses for Efficient Mutagenesis in the Adult Mouse Nervous System. Hunker AC, Soden ME, Krayushkina D, Heymann G, Awatramani R, Zweifel LS. Cell Rep. 2020 Mar 24;30(12):4303-4316.e6. doi: 10.1016/j.celrep.2020.02.092. PubMed 32209486.
Backbone
  Vector backbone: pX601
  Vector type: Mouse Targeting, AAV, CRISPR
Growth in bacteria
  Bacterial resistance: Ampicillin, 100 μg/mL
  Growth temperature: 37°C
  Growth strain: NEB Stable
  Copy number: High Copy
Gene/Insert
  Gene/Insert name: SauCas9 gRNA scaffold
  gRNA/shRNA sequence: gRNA scaffold
  Species: M. musculus (mouse)
  Cloning method: Restriction Enzyme; 5′ cloning site Unknown (unknown if destroyed); 3′ cloning site Unknown (unknown if destroyed)
Terms and licenses: Academic/Nonprofit Terms; Industry Terms: Not Available to Industry
How to cite: pAAV-FLEXfrt-SaCas9-U6-sgRNA was a gift from Larry Zweifel (Addgene plasmid # 124845 ; http://n2t.net/addgene:124845 ; RRID:Addgene_124845)
