[The description below was written by a language model from this plasmid's Addgene catalogue record and pLannotate feature annotations shown in this document.]
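Description:
pAAV-FLEXfrt-SaCas9-U6-sgRNA is a single-vector AAV CRISPR plasmid built on the pX601 backbone, designed for FLP recombinase-dependent expression of Staphylococcus aureus Cas9 together with a guide RNA in mouse tissue. It is maintained in E. coli through a high-copy ColE1/pUC-type origin and selected with ampicillin via the β-lactamase gene. An f1 phage origin is also present in the backbone. AAV2 inverted terminal repeats flank the payload so that it can be packaged into recombinant AAV particles. The annotation detects one full ITR and only fragments of the other, which is common for these repeat-rich, recombination-prone elements.

Between the ITRs, a CMV enhancer/promoter faces an SaCas9 coding sequence placed in the antisense orientation. The nuclease carries a nucleoplasmin nuclear localization signal and a 3xHA epitope tag, and a bGH polyadenylation signal lies downstream. Because the open reading frame is inverted relative to the promoter, no functional Cas9 transcript should be made until FLP acts on the flanking FRT-type sites to flip the cassette into the sense orientation, restricting nuclease expression to FLP-expressing cells. The feature table annotates only one minimal FRT site upstream of the cassette. The other sites expected in a FLEX-style arrangement are not annotated, possibly because they are variant sequences. A separate human U6 RNA polymerase III promoter drives the SaCas9 guide RNA scaffold. The record lists only the scaffold as the insert, so this appears to be the empty parent vector into which a user-chosen targeting spacer is cloned. The cloning sites are not stated.

The small size of SaCas9 allows nuclease and guide to fit in one AAV genome, and the construct is intended for cell-type-specific, conditional mutagenesis in the adult mouse nervous system.
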