Features (pLannotate 1.2.2; 21 found; start..end, strand, type, name):
     24..403     +  enhancer       CMV enhancer: human cytomegalovirus immediate early enhancer
    404..607     +  promoter       CMV promoter: human cytomegalovirus (CMV) immediate early promoter
    650..683     +  protein_bind   FRT (minimal): supports FLP-mediated excision but not integration (Turan and Bode, 2011) FLP recombinase from the Saccharomyces cerevisiae 2μ plasmid
    753..781     -  CDS            3xHA (fragment): three tandem HA epitope tags
    792..808     -  CDS            3xHA (fragment): three tandem HA epitope tags
    819..835     -  CDS            3xHA (fragment): three tandem HA epitope tags
    842..889     -  CDS            nucleoplasmin NLS: bipartite nuclear localization signal from nucleoplasmin
    890..4045    -  CDS            cas9: CAS9_STAAU - Experimental evidence at protein level: Swiss-Prot protein existence level 1. CRISPR (clustered regularly interspaced short palindromic repeat) is an adaptive immune system that provides protection against mobile genetic elements (viruses, transposable elements and conjugative plasmids). CRISPR clusters contain spacers, sequences complementary to antecedent mobile elements, and target invading nucleic acids. CRISPR clusters are transcribed and processed into CRISPR RNA (crRNA). In type II CRISPR systems correct processing of pre-crRNA requires a trans- encoded small RNA (tracrRNA)
   4286..4397    +  polyA_signal   bGH poly(A) signal: bovine growth hormone polyadenylation signal
   4500..4740    +  promoter       U6 promoter: RNA polymerase III promoter for human U6 snRNA
   4769..4844    +  misc_RNA       Sa gRNA scaffold: guide RNA scaffold for the Staphylococcus aureus CRISPR/Cas9 system
   4858..4998    +  repeat_region  AAV2 ITR: inverted terminal repeat of adeno-associated virus serotype 2 inverted
   5003..5054    -  misc_feature   bom (fragment): basis of mobility region from pBR322
   5073..5528    +  rep_origin     f1 ori (sequence partly withheld): f1 bacteriophage origin of replication; arrow indicates direction of (+) strand synthesis
   5529..5578    -  misc_feature   bom (fragment): basis of mobility region from pBR322
   5680..5715    -  CDS            rop (fragment): Rop protein, which maintains plasmids at low copy number; rop
   5810..5914    +  promoter       AmpR promoter: bla
   5915..6775    +  CDS            AmpR: β-lactamase; bla; confers resistance to ampicillin, carbenicillin, and related antibiotics
   6946..7534    +  rep_origin     ori: high-copy-number ColE1/pMB1/pBR322/pUC origin of replication
   7607..7634    +  repeat_region  AAV2 ITR (fragment): inverted terminal repeat of adeno-associated virus serotype 2 inverted
   7663..7690    +  repeat_region  AAV2 ITR (fragment): inverted terminal repeat of adeno-associated virus serotype 2 inverted
>Addgene plasmid #124845 | pAAV-FLEXfrt-SaCas9-U6-sgRNA | addgene full sequence | sequence record 243599 | Addgene NGS Result
GCGGCCTCTAGACTCGAGGCGTTGACATTGATTATTGACTAGTTATTAATAGTAATCAATTACGGGGTCA
TTAGTTCATAGCCCATATATGGAGTTCCGCGTTACATAACTTACGGTAAATGGCCCGCCTGGCTGACCGC
CCAACGACCCCCGCCCATTGACGTCAATAATGACGTATGTTCCCATAGTAACGCCAATAGGGACTTTCCA
TTGACGTCAATGGGTGGAGTATTTACGGTAAACTGCCCACTTGGCAGTACATCAAGTGTATCATATGCCA
AGTACGCCCCCTATTGACGTCAATGACGGTAAATGGCCCGCCTGGCATTATGCCCAGTACATGACCTTAT
GGGACTTTCCTACTTGGCAGTACATCTACGTATTAGTCATCGCTATTACCATGGTGATGCGGTTTTGGCA
GTACATCAATGGGCGTGGATAGCGGTTTGACTCACGGGGATTTCCAAGTCTCCACCCCATTGACGTCAAT
GGGAGTTTGTTTTGGCACCAAAATCAACGGGACTTTCCAAAATGTCGTAACAACTCCGCCCCATTGACGC
AAATGGGCGGTAGGCGTGTACGGTGGGAGGTCTATATAAGCAGAGCTCTCTGGCTAACTACCGGTGCTAG
CGTCGACAGAATTGGATCCGAAGTTCCTATTCTCTAGAAAGTATAGGAACTTCCAAGGCCTGAAGTTCCT
ATTCTTCAAAAGGTATAGGAACTTCGCGGCCGCTTGATATCTTGGCGCGCCTTAAGCGTAATCTGGAACA
TCGTATGGGTAAGCGTAATCTGGAACATCGTATGGGTAAGCGTAATCTGGAACATCGTATGGGTAGGATC
CCTTTTTCTTTTTTGCCTGGCCGGCCTTTCTCGTGGCCGCCGGCCTTTTGCCCTTTTTGATGATCTGAGG
GTGCTTCTTAGATTTCACTTCATACAGGTTGCCCAGAATGTCTGTGCTGTACTTCTTAATGCTCTGGGTC
TTGGAGGCGATTGTCTTAATGATCCTGGGGGGCCTCTTGTCGTTCATGTTTTCCAGGTACTCGCGGTAGG
TGATGTCGATCATGTTCACTTCGATCCGGTTCAGCAGGTCGTTGTTCACGCCGATCACTCTATACAGCTC
GCCGTTGATCTTGATCAGATCGTTGTTGTAGAAGGAGGCGATAAACTCGGCCTGGTTGCTGATCTTCTTC
AGCTTCTTAGCTTCCTCATAGCACTTGCTATTCACTTCGTAGTAGTTTTCTTTTTTGATCACATCCAGAT
TCTTCACGGTCACGAACTTGTACACGCCATTGTCCAGGTACACGTCGAATCTGTAGGGCTTCAGGGACAG
CTTCACGACCTTGTTTCTGCTGTTGGGGTAGTCGTCGGTGATGTCCAGATGGGCGTTCAGTTTGTTGCCG
TAATACTTAATCTTCTTGATCACGGGGCCGTTGTCCTTTTTGGAGTACTTGGTCAGGTAGTTCCCGGTTT
CCTCGTAGTACTTGTACAGGGGATTCTTCTCGTCGCCGTACTGTTCCATAATCAGCTTCAGTTTCTGGTA
GGTCTGGGGGTCGTGGTGGTACATCAGCAGCTTTTCGGGGCTCTTGTTGATCAGCTTTTTCAGCTTGTCA
TTGTCCTTGTCGTACAGGCCGTTCAGATTGTTCACGATCAGGGTGTTGCCCTTGTCGTCCTTCCGGGTGG
AGTACAGGGTGTCGTTAATCAGCTCTCTATTAGGCTTCTTGTCCACCCGGTGGCTGTACTTGTAGTCCTT
GAAGTCCTTAATGTGCTTGATCTGGTGGGGGGTGATGAAGATCTCTTTGTACTCCTGCTCGGTTTCGATC
TCGGGCATGCTCTCGGCCTGCTTTTCCTCGAACATCTGGTTTTCCATCACTTTTTTGGCCTTGTCCAGTT
TCTTCCACTCTTTGAAGATGAAATCGGCGTTGGCAATGATCAGGGCGTCCTCGGCGTGGTGCTTGTACCC
CTTGTTCCGCTCTTTCTTAAACTTCCACTTCCGCCGCAGAAAGCTGGTGAAGCCGCCATTGATGGACTTC
ACTTTCACGTCCAGGTTGTTCACTCTGAAGTAGCTCCGCAGCAGGTTCATCAGGCCTCTGGTGGCGTATC
TGGTATCCACCAGGTTCCGGTTGATGAAGTCTTTCTGCACGGAGAACCTGTTGATGTCCCGTTCTTCCAG
CAGATACTCTTTCTTGGTCTTGCTGATTCTGCCCTTGCCCTTGGCCAGATTCAGGATGTGCTTCTTGAAG
GTTTCGTAGCTGATCTTGCTGTCGCTGCTGCTCAGGTACTGGAATGGGGTCCGGTTGCCCTTCTTGCTGT
TTTCTTCCTGCTTCACGAGCACCTTGTTGTTGAAGCTGTTGTCGAAGGACACGCTTCTGGGGATGATGTG
GTCCACCTCATAGTTGAAGGGGTTGTTCAGCAGATCTTCCAGAGGGATGGCTTCCAGGCTGTACAGGCAC
TTGCCTTCCTGCATGTCGTGCAGCTTGATCTTCTCGATCAGGTACTTGGCGTTCTCTTTGCCGGTGGTCC
GGATGATTTCCTCGATCCGCTCGTTGGTCTGCCGGTTCCGCTTCTGCATCTCGTTGATCATTTTCTGGGC
GTCCTTGGAGTTCTTCTCGCGGGCCAGCTCGATAATGATGTCGTTGGGCAGGCCGTACTTCTTGATGATG
GCGTTGATCACTTTGATGCTCTGGATGAAGCTTCTCTTCACGACGGGGCTCAGGATGAAGTCGTCCACCA
GGGTGGTGGGGATCTCTTTCTGCTGGGACAGGTCCACCTTCTTGGGCACCAGCTTCAGCCGGTTGAAGAT
AGCGATCTGGTTGTCGTTGGTGTGCCACAGCTCGTCCAGGATCAGGTTGATGGCCTTCAGGCTCAGGTTG
TGGGTGCCGGTATAGCCCTTCAGATTAGAGATCTGCTCGATCTCTTCCTGGGTCAGCTCGGAGTTCAGAT
TGGTCAGTTCTTCCTGGATGTCCTCGCTGCTCTGGTAGATGGTCAGGATCTTGGCAATCTGATCCAGCAG
CTCGGCGTTCTCAATAATCTCTTTCCGGGCGGTAATGTCCTTGATGTCGTGGTACACCTTCAGGTTGGTG
AACTCGGGCTTGCCGGTGCTGGTCACTCTGTAGCCCTTAATATCCTCTTCGTTCACGAGGATTTCTTTGG
CGATCTGCTTCAGGGTGGGCTTCTTCTTCTGCTTGAACACGTTCTCGATGATCTGGAACTTCTCGTAATA
TTCCAGCTTCTCGTTCTCGTCCCTGGTGATCACGAGATTGTTCAGGTCGTTCAGGGCGTTGTACAGGTCG
GCGTTGTAGGCGTACTTCACGCTCCGCAGTTCCTCGGGGAAGTAGGTGCAGTGGCCCATCAGCATCTCGT
ACCATTCTTTGATGTCCTTCCAGCCGAAGGGGCTGCCCTCGCCAGGTCCCTCATAGTAGGTCCGCCGGGT
TTCCAGCAGGTCGATGTAGGTGTCGATGAAGCTCTGGTCCAGCTGGTGGTAGGCCTTCTGCACCTTCAGC
AGCTGTTTGGCTTCTTTCACGTAGTCGCTGGTCTTGAATCTGTTGATGCTGCCCCGCACTTCGCCGTCTT
TCTTCAGCCGTTCCAGCTGCAGTTCGGCCACGTATTTCTCTTCCAGGGCCTTGCTGTTCCGGCTGATCTG
CTCTTTGGTGGACAGCTCGTTGCCGGTGTCCTCTTCCACCTCGTTCACGTTGTGCACGCCTCTTCTCTTG
GCCAGGTGCAGCAGGGCGGCAGAGAACTCTTCCTCGCTCAGCTTCTGGCTCAGGCCCTTCACTCTGGCCT
CGTAGGGGTTGATGCCGCTCAGCTCGCTGTGGTCGGTCAGCAGGTTGTAGTCGAACAGCAGCTTCTTCAC
TCTCTGGATTCTATGCCGCCTCCGCCGCTTCAGCCTTCTGGCGCCTCTCTTGCTCCGCCTGCCCTCGTTG
TTTTCCACGTTGGCCTCTTTGAACAGCCGCACGCCGGCATCGATCACGTCCCGTGTCTCGTAGTCGATGA
TGCCGTAGCCCACGCTGGTGATGCCGATGTCCAGGCCCAGGATGTAGTTCCGCTTGGCTGCTGGGACTCC
GTGGATACCGACCTTCCGCTTCTTCTTTGGGGCCATGCGGCCGCTGCAGACCGGTTTAGATCTTTACTAG
TTTAAGCTTCAATTGGAAGTTCCTATTCTTTCTAGAGTATAGGAACTTCCTGCAGTAGGCTAGCGAAGTT
CCTATTCCTTTTGAAGTATAGGAACTTCGTCGAGGGGGGGCCCGAGCTTATCGATGAATTCCTAGAGCTC
GCTGATCAGCCTCGACTGTGCCTTCTAGTTGCCAGCCATCTGTTGTTTGCCCCTCCCCCGTGCCTTCCTT
GACCCTGGAAGGTGCCACTCCCACTGTCCTTTCCTAATAAAATGAGGAAATTGCATCGCATTGTCTGAGT
AGGTGTCATTCTATTCTGGGGGGTGGGGTGGGGCAGGACAGCAAGGGGGAGGATTGGGAAGAGAATAGCA
GGCATGCTGGGGAGGTACCGAGGGCCTATTTCCCATGATTCCTTCATATTTGCATATACGATACAAGGCT
GTTAGAGAGATAATTGGAATTAATTTGACTGTAAACACAAAGATATTAGTACAAAATACGTGACGTAGAA
AGTAATAATTTCTTGGGTAGTTTGCAGTTTTAAAATTATGTTTTAAAATGGACTATCATATGCTTACCGT
AACTTGAAAGTATTTCGATTTCTTGGCTTTATATATCTTGTGGAAAGGACGAAACACCGGAGACCACGGC
AGGTCTCAGTTTTAGTACTCTGGAAACAGAATCTACTAAAACAAGGCAAAATGCCGTGTTTATCTCGTCA
ACTTGTTGGCGAGATTTTTGCGGCCGCAGGAACCCCTAGTGATGGAGTTGGCCACTCCCTCTCTGCGCGC
TCGCTCGCTCACTGAGGCCGGGCGACCAAAGGTCGCCCGACGCCCGGGCTTTGCCCGGGCGGCCTCAGTG
AGCGAGCGAGCGCGCAGCTGCCTGCAGGGGCGCCTGATGCGGTATTTTCTCCTTACGCATCTGTGCGGTA
TTTCACACCGCATA
[95 nt withheld, positions 5055-5149]
T
[46 nt withheld, positions 5151-5196]
C
[141 nt withheld, positions 5198-5338]
CCTTTGACGTTGGAGTCCACGTTCTTT
[37 nt withheld, positions 5366-5402]
ACTCTATCTCGGGCTATTCTTTTGATTTATAAGGGATTTTGCCGATTTCGGTCTATTGGTTAAAAAATGA
GCTGATTTAACAAAAATTTAACGCGAATTTTAACAAAATATTAACGTTTACAATTTTATGGTGCACTCTC
AGTACAATCTGCTCTGATGCCGCATAGTTAAGCCAGCCCCGACACCCGCCAACACCCGCTGACGCGCCCT
GACGGGCTTGTCTGCTCCCGGCATCCGCTTACAGACAAGCTGTGACCGTCTCCGGGAGCTGCATGTGTCA
GAGGTTTTCACCGTCATCACCGAAACGCGCGAGACGAAAGGGCCTCGTGATACGCCTATTTTTATAGGTT
AATGTCATGATAATAATGGTTTCTTAGACGTCAGGTGGCACTTTTCGGGGAAATGTGCGCGGAACCCCTA
TTTGTTTATTTTTCTAAATACATTCAAATATGTATCCGCTCATGAGACAATAACCCTGATAAATGCTTCA
ATAATATTGAAAAAGGAAGAGTATGAGTATTCAACATTTCCGTGTCGCCCTTATTCCCTTTTTTGCGGCA
TTTTGCCTTCCTGTTTTTGCTCACCCAGAAACGCTGGTGAAAGTAAAAGATGCTGAAGATCAGTTGGGTG
CACGAGTGGGTTACATCGAACTGGATCTCAACAGCGGTAAGATCCTTGAGAGTTTTCGCCCCGAAGAACG
TTTTCCAATGATGAGCACTTTTAAAGTTCTGCTATGTGGCGCGGTATTATCCCGTATTGACGCCGGGCAA
GAGCAACTCGGTCGCCGCATACACTATTCTCAGAATGACTTGGTTGAGTACTCACCAGTCACAGAAAAGC
ATCTTACGGATGGCATGACAGTAAGAGAATTATGCAGTGCTGCCATAACCATGAGTGATAACACTGCGGC
CAACTTACTTCTGACAACGATCGGAGGACCGAAGGAGCTAACCGCTTTTTTGCACAACATGGGGGATCAT
GTAACTCGCCTTGATCGTTGGGAACCGGAGCTGAATGAAGCCATACCAAACGACGAGCGTGACACCACGA
TGCCTGTAGCAATGGCAACAACGTTGCGCAAACTATTAACTGGCGAACTACTTACTCTAGCTTCCCGGCA
ACAATTAATAGACTGGATGGAGGCGGATAAAGTTGCAGGACCACTTCTGCGCTCGGCCCTTCCGGCTGGC
TGGTTTATTGCTGATAAATCTGGAGCCGGTGAGCGTGGAAGCCGCGGTATCATTGCAGCACTGGGGCCAG
ATGGTAAGCCCTCCCGTATCGTAGTTATCTACACGACGGGGAGTCAGGCAACTATGGATGAACGAAATAG
ACAGATCGCTGAGATAGGTGCCTCACTGATTAAGCATTGGTAACTGTCAGACCAAGTTTACTCATATATA
CTTTAGATTGATTTAAAACTTCATTTTTAATTTAAAAGGATCTAGGTGAAGATCCTTTTTGATAATCTCA
TGACCAAAATCCCTTAACGTGAGTTTTCGTTCCACTGAGCGTCAGACCCCGTAGAAAAGATCAAAGGATC
TTCTTGAGATCCTTTTTTTCTGCGCGTAATCTGCTGCTTGCAAACAAAAAAACCACCGCTACCAGCGGTG
GTTTGTTTGCCGGATCAAGAGCTACCAACTCTTTTTCCGAAGGTAACTGGCTTCAGCAGAGCGCAGATAC
CAAATACTGTTCTTCTAGTGTAGCCGTAGTTAGGCCACCACTTCAAGAACTCTGTAGCACCGCCTACATA
CCTCGCTCTGCTAATCCTGTTACCAGTGGCTGCTGCCAGTGGCGATAAGTCGTGTCTTACCGGGTTGGAC
TCAAGACGATAGTTACCGGATAAGGCGCAGCGGTCGGGCTGAACGGGGGGTTCGTGCACACAGCCCAGCT
TGGAGCGAACGACCTACACCGAACTGAGATACCTACAGCGTGAGCTATGAGAAAGCGCCACGCTTCCCGA
AGGGAGAAAGGCGGACAGGTATCCGGTAAGCGGCAGGGTCGGAACAGGAGAGCGCACGAGGGAGCTTCCA
GGGGGAAACGCCTGGTATCTTTATAGTCCTGTCGGGTTTCGCCACCTCTGACTTGAGCGTCGATTTTTGT
GATGCTCGTCAGGGGGGCGGAGCCTATGGAAAAACGCCAGCAACGCGGCCTTTTTACGGTTCCTGGCCTT
TTGCTGGCCTTTTGCTCACATGTCCTGCAGGCAGCTGCGCGCTCGCTCGCTCACTGAGGCCGCCCGGGCG
TCGGGCGACCTTTGGTCGCCCGGCCTCAGTGAGCGAGCGAGCGCGCAGAGAGGGAGTGGCCAACTCCATC
ACTAGGGGTTCCT
